>Addgene plasmid #196530 | pDONR201-Eps8L2_367-496 | addgene full sequence | sequence record 398243 | Addgene NGS Result
GCGGGCGTCCTGCCCGCCACCCTCCGGGCCGTTGCTTCACAACGTTCAAATCCGCTCCCGGCGGATTTGT
CCTACTCAGGAGAGCGTTCACCGACAAACAACAGATAAAACGAAAGGCCCAGTCTTCCGACTGAGCCTTT
CGTTTTATTTGATGCCTGGCAGTTCCCTACTCTCGCGTTAACGCTAGCATGGATCTCGGGCCCCAAATAA
TGATTTTATTTTGACTGATAGTGACCTGTTCGTTGCAACAAATTGATGAGCAATGCTTTTTTATAATGCC
AACTTTGTACAAAAAAGCAGGCTCCATGGTCTCCTGCCCACTGCTCTCCCGAGATGCCGTGGACTTCCTG
CGCGGCCACCTGGTCCCTAAGGAGATGTCGCTGTGGGAGTCACTGGGAGAGAGCTGGATGCGGCCCCGTT
CCGAGTGGCCGCGGGAGCCACAGGTGCCCCTCTACGTGCCCAAGTTCCACAGCGGCTGGGAGCCTCCTGT
GGATGTGCTGCAGGAGGCCCCCTGGGAGGTGGAGGGGCTGGCGTCTGCCCCCATCGAGGAGGTGAGTCCA
GTGTCGAGGCAAAGTATCCGGAACTCCCAGAAGCACAGCCCCACTTCAGAGCCCACCCCCCCGGGGGATG
CCCTACCACCAGTCAGCTCCCCACATACTCACAGGGGCTACCAGCCAACACCAGCCATGGCCAAATATGA
CCCAGCTTTCTTGTACAAAGTTGGCATTATAAGAAAGCATTGCTTATCAATTTGTTGCAACGAACAGGTC
ACTATCAGTCAAAATAAAATCATTATTTGCCATCCAGCTGCAGCTCTGGCCCGTGTCTCAAAATCTCTGA
TGTTACATTGCACAAGATAAAAATATATCATCATGAACAATAAAACTGTCTGCTTACATAAACAGTAATA
CAAGGGGTGTTATGAGCCATATTCAACGGGAAACGTCGAGGCCGCGATTAAATTCCAACATGGATGCTGA
TTTATATGGGTATAAATGGGCTCGCGATAATGTCGGGCAATCAGGTGCGACAATCTATCGCTTGTATGGG
AAGCCCGATGCGCCAGAGTTGTTTCTGAAACATGGCAAAGGTAGCGTTGCCAATGATGTTACAGATGAGA
TGGTCAGACTAAACTGGCTGACGGAATTTATGCCTCTTCCGACCATCAAGCATTTTATCCGTACTCCTGA
TGATGCATGGTTACTCACCACTGCGATCCCCGGAAAAACAGCATTCCAGGTATTAGAAGAATATCCTGAT
TCAGGTGAAAATATTGTTGATGCGCTGGCAGTGTTCCTGCGCCGGTTGCATTCGATTCCTGTTTGTAATT
GTCCTTTTAACAGCGATCGCGTATTTCGTCTCGCTCAGGCGCAATCACGAATGAATAACGGTTTGGTTGA
TGCGAGTGATTTTGATGACGAGCGTAATGGCTGGCCTGTTGAACAAGTCTGGAAAGAAATGCATAAACTT
TTGCCATTCTCACCGGATTCAGTCGTCACTCATGGTGATTTCTCACTTGATAACCTTATTTTTGACGAGG
GGAAATTAATAGGTTGTATTGATGTTGGACGAGTCGGAATCGCAGACCGATACCAGGATCTTGCCATCCT
ATGGAACTGCCTCGGTGAGTTTTCTCCTTCATTACAGAAACGGCTTTTTCAAAAATATGGTATTGATAAT
CCTGATATGAATAAATTGCAGTTTCATTTGATGCTCGATGAGTTTTTCTAATCAGAATTGGTTAATTGGT
TGTAACACTGGCAGAGCATTACGCTGACTTGACGGGACGGCGCAAGCTCATGACCAAAATCCCTTAACGT
GAGTTTTCGTTCCACTGAGCGTCAGACCCCGTAGAAAAGATCAAAGGATCTTCTTGAGATCCTTTTTTTC
TGCGCGTAATCTGCTGCTTGCAAACAAAAAAACCACCGCTACCAGCGGTGGTTTGTTTGCCGGATCAAGA
GCTACCAACTCTTTTTCCGAAGGTAACTGGCTTCAGCAGAGCGCAGATACCAAATACTGTTCTTCTAGTG
TAGCCGTAGTTAGGCCACCACTTCAAGAACTCTGTAGCACCGCCTACATACCTCGCTCTGCTAATCCTGT
TACCAGTGGCTGCTGCCAGTGGCGATAAGTCGTGTCTTACCGGGTTGGACTCAAGACGATAGTTACCGGA
TAAGGCGCAGCGGTCGGGCTGAACGGGGGGTTCGTGCACACAGCCCAGCTTGGAGCGAACGACCTACACC
GAACTGAGATACCTACAGCGTGAGCTATGAGAAAGCGCCACGCTTCCCGAAGGGAGAAAGGCGGACAGGT
ATCCGGTAAGCGGCAGGGTCGGAACAGGAGAGCGCACGAGGGAGCTTCCAGGGGGAAACGCCTGGTATCT
TTATAGTCCTGTCGGGTTTCGCCACCTCTGACTTGAGCGTCGATTTTTGTGATGCTCGTCAGGGGGGCGG
AGCCTATGGAAAAACGCCAGCAACGCGGCCTTTTTACGGTTCCTGGCCTTTTGCTGGCCTTTTGCTCACA
TGTTCTTTCCTGCGTTATCCCCTGATTCTGTGGATAACCGTATTACCGCTAGCCAGGAAGAGTTTGTAGA
AACGCAAAAAGGCCATCCGTCAGGATGGCCTTCTGCTTAGTTTGATGCCTGGCAGTTTATG
Features (pLannotate 1.2.2; 7 found; start..end, strand, type, name):
    105..148     +  terminator     rrnB T1 terminator: Escherichia coli rrnB; transcription terminator T1 from the E. coli rrnB gene
    204..303     +  protein_bind   attL1: mutant version of attL; recombination site for the Gateway® LR reaction LR Clonase™
    309..698     +  CDS            EPS8L2 (fragment): ES8L2_HUMAN - Also known as EPS8R2. Experimental evidence at protein level: Swiss-Prot protein existence level 1. Stimulates guanine exchange activity of SOS1. May play a role in membrane ruffling and remodeling of the actin cytoskeleton. In the cochlea, is required for stereocilia maintenance in adult hair cells (By similarity). From Homo sapiens (Human).
    700..799     -  protein_bind   attL2: mutant version of attL; recombination site for the Gateway® LR reaction LR Clonase™
    922..1731    +  CDS            KanR: aminoglycoside phosphotransferase; aph(3')-Ia; confers resistance to kanamycin in bacteria or G418 (Geneticin®) in eukaryotes
   1874..2462    +  rep_origin     ori: high-copy-number ColE1/pMB1/pBR322/pUC origin of replication
   2597..2624    -  terminator     rrnB T2 terminator: transcription terminator T2 from the E. coli rrnB gene
