[The description below was written by a language model from this plasmid's Addgene catalogue record and pLannotate feature annotations shown in this document.]
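Description:
pDONR201-Eps8L2_367-496 is a Gateway entry clone built on the pDONR201 backbone. It carries a short fragment of human EPS8L2 that, by its name, corresponds to residues 367–496 of the protein. The plasmid is small (about 2.65 kb in the sequenced record) and is propagated in E. coli from a high-copy ColE1/pUC-type origin, with selection by a kanamycin resistance gene (aminoglycoside phosphotransferase). The roughly 390 bp EPS8L2 coding fragment lies between attL1 and attL2, the recombination sites produced when an attB-flanked PCR product is recombined into a pDONR vector. The rrnB T1 and T2 transcription terminators lie upstream of the attL1 side of the cassette and shield the insert from read-through transcription originating in the backbone.

The catalogue entry classes the plasmid as a bacterial expression vector and lists CMV and T7 promoters, but the feature table annotates no promoter next to the insert. This fits an entry clone, which is not meant to express its cargo. The listed promoters may instead describe destination vectors used downstream, although the record does not say so. The construct serves as a shuttle: an LR Clonase reaction between the attL sites and the attR sites of a destination vector moves the EPS8L2 fragment, in a defined orientation and reading frame, into whatever expression context or tagged format is needed. No tags or fusion partners are annotated in the entry clone.

EPS8L2 is an EPS8-related protein implicated in actin cytoskeleton remodelling. The associated publication concerns its role, together with Ctdnep1, in regulating dorsal actin cables for nuclear positioning during cell migration. A truncation like this one would plausibly be used for domain mapping or interaction studies, but the record does not state the specific experiment.
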