Addgene plasmid #196530: pDONR201-Eps8L2_367-496
Purpose: Entry vector for Gateway with Eps8L2_367-496
Depositing lab: Edgar Gomes. Depositing organization: Fundação GIMM- Gulbenkian Institute for Molecular Medicine. Publication: Ctdnep1 and Eps8L2 regulate dorsal actin cables for nuclear positioning during cell migration. Calero-Cuenca FJ, Osorio DS, Carvalho-Marques S, Sridhara SC, Oliveira LM, Jiao Y, Diaz J, Janota CS, Cadot B, Gomes ER. Curr Biol. 2021 Apr 12;31(7):1521-1530.e8. doi: 10.1016/j.cub.2021.01.007. Epub 2021 Feb 9. PubMed 33567288.
Backbone
  Vector backbone: pDONR201
  Vector type: Bacterial Expression
Growth in bacteria
  Bacterial resistance: Kanamycin, 50 μg/mL
  Growth temperature: 37°C
  Growth strain: DH5alpha
  Copy number: High Copy
Gene/Insert
  Gene/Insert name: Eps8L2_367-496
  Species: H. sapiens (human)
  Insert size (bp): 389
  Entrez Gene: EPS8L2 (a.k.a. EPS8R2, MGC3088, FLJ16738, FLJ21935, FLJ22171, MGC126530)
  Promoter: CMV promoter; T7 promoter
  Cloning method: Gateway Cloning
Terms and licenses: Academic/Nonprofit Terms; Industry Terms: Not Available to Industry
How to cite: pDONR201-Eps8L2_367-496 was a gift from Edgar Gomes (Addgene plasmid # 196530 ; http://n2t.net/addgene:196530 ; RRID:Addgene_196530)
