>Addgene plasmid #196530 | pDONR201-Eps8L2_367-496 | depositor partial sequence | sequence record 381260 | Eps8L2_367-496
TCTCCTGCCCACTGCTCTCCCGAGATGCCGTGGACTTCCTGCGCGGCCACCTGGTCCCTAAGGAGATGTC
GCTGTGGGAGTCACTGGGAGAGAGCTGGATGCGGCCCCGTTCCGAGTGGCCGCGGGAGCCACAGGTGCCC
CTCTACGTGCCCAAGTTCCACAGCGGCTGGGAGCCTCCTGTGGATGTGCTGCAGGAGGCCCCCTGGGAGG
TGGAGGGGCTGGCGTCTGCCCCCATCGAGGAGGTGAGTCCAGTGTCGAGGCAAAGTATCCGGAACTCCCA
GAAGCACAGCCCCACTTCAGAGCCCACCCCCCCGGGGGATGCCCTACCACCAGTCAGCTCCCCACATACT
CACAGGGGCTACCAGCCAACACCAGCCATGGCCAAATAT
